Addgene plasmid #42689: TAL3226
Depositing lab: Keith Joung. Depositing organization: Massachusetts General Hospital. Publication: Targeted gene disruption in somatic zebrafish cells using engineered TALENs. Sander JD, Cade L, Khayter C, Reyon D, Peterson RT, Joung JK, Yeh JR. Nat Biotechnol. 2011 Aug 5;29(8):697-8. doi: 10.1038/nbt.1934. PubMed 21822241.
Backbone
  Vector backbone: JDS74
  Backbone manufacturer: Addgene plasmid #32288
  Backbone size w/o insert (bp): 6447
  Vector type: Mammalian Expression ; T7
Growth in bacteria
  Bacterial resistance: Ampicillin, 100 μg/mL
  Growth temperature: 37°C
  Growth strain: XL1 Blue
  Copy number: High Copy
Gene/Insert
  Gene/Insert name: ZebrafishCommunity-CIT1-left (alt name: CIT1)
  Species: D. rerio (zebrafish)
  Insert size (bp): 1640
  Promoter: CMV
  Tag / fusion protein: 3X Flag (N terminal on backbone); WT FOKI (C terminal on backbone)
  Cloning method: Restriction Enzyme; 5′ cloning site N/A (destroyed during cloning); 3′ cloning site N/A (destroyed during cloning)
  Sequencing primers: 5′ CMV-F; 3′ BGH-rev
Terms and licenses: Academic/Nonprofit Terms; Industry Terms: Not Available to Industry
Depositor comments: Target binding site: TGAAGTTTAAATATGGAG It is strongly recommended that users perform a diagnostic digest to verify this plasmid prior to use. For example, a double digest of the plasmid with BamHI and KpnI should result in two bands at 2.3kb and 5.8kb.
How to cite: TAL3226 was a gift from Keith Joung (Addgene plasmid # 42689 ; http://n2t.net/addgene:42689 ; RRID:Addgene_42689)
