[The description below was written by a language model from this plasmid's Addgene catalogue record.]
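Description:
TAL3226 is a TALEN expression plasmid built on the JDS74 backbone, a roughly 6.4 kb vector listed as a mammalian expression and T7 type. It is maintained in E. coli as a high-copy plasmid under ampicillin selection. The record does not include a feature table, so the origin of replication, polyadenylation signal and other backbone elements are not itemised. The use of a BGH reverse sequencing primer suggests a BGH terminator region lies downstream of the coding sequence.

The insert, about 1.6 kb, is an engineered TAL effector repeat array named ZebrafishCommunity-CIT1-left. It was designed to recognise an 18-nucleotide binding site at a zebrafish locus designated CIT1. The array was cloned by a restriction-enzyme method that destroyed the junction sites, placing it in frame with elements supplied by the backbone: an N-terminal 3X FLAG tag and a C-terminal wild-type FokI nuclease domain. The FLAG tag allows detection of the fusion protein. Because FokI cleaves DNA only as a dimer, this "left" monomer is meant to be paired with a matching "right" TALEN that binds the opposite half-site, so that the two nuclease domains meet over the intervening spacer and make a double-strand break.

The CMV promoter drives expression in transfected cells. The T7 designation indicates that the coding sequence can also be transcribed in vitro to make mRNA, a common route for delivery into zebrafish embryos. In line with the associated publication on targeted gene disruption in somatic zebrafish cells, the construct is intended for introducing mutations at the CIT1 target through error-prone repair of the induced break.
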