>Addgene plasmid #42689 | TAL3226 | depositor partial sequence | sequence record 57809 | TAL3226 sequence 2430 bps
TCTAGAGCTAGCACCATGGACTACAAAGACCATGACGGTGATTATAAAGATCATGACATCGATTACAAGG
ATGACGATGACAAGATGGCCCCCAAGAAGAAGAGGAAGGTGGGCATTCACCGCGGGGTACCTATGGTGGA
CTTGAGGACACTCGGTTATTCGCAACAGCAACAGGAGAAAATCAAGCCTAAGGTCAGGAGCACCGTCGCG
CAACACCACGAGGCGCTTGTGGGGCATGGCTTCACTCATGCGCATATTGTCGCGCTTTCACAGCACCCTG
CGGCGCTTGGGACGGTGGCTGTCAAATACCAAGATATGATTGCGGCCCTGCCCGAAGCCACGCACGAGGC
AATTGTAGGGGTCGGTAAACAGTGGTCGGGAGCGCGAGCACTTGAGGCGCTGCTGACTGTGGCGGGTGAG
CTTAGGGGGCCTCCGCTCCAGCTCGACACCGGGCAGCTGCTGAAGATCGCGAAGAGAGGGGGAGTAACAG
CGGTAGAGGCAGTGCACGCCTGGCGCAATGCGCTCACCGGGGCCCCCTTGAACCTGACCCCAGACCAGGT
AGTCGCAATCGCGAACAATAATGGGGGAAAGCAAGCCCTGGAAACCGTGCAAAGGTTGTTGCCGGTCCTT
TGTCAAGACCACGGCCTTACACCGGAGCAAGTCGTGGCCATTGCAAGCAACATCGGTGGCAAACAGGCTC
TTGAGACGGTTCAGAGACTTCTCCCAGTTCTCTGTCAAGCCCACGGGCTGACTCCCGATCAAGTTGTAGC
GATTGCGTCGAACATTGGAGGGAAACAAGCATTGGAGACTGTCCAACGGCTCCTTCCCGTGTTGTGTCAA
GCCCACGGTTTGACGCCTGCACAAGTGGTCGCCATCGCCAACAACAACGGCGGTAAGCAGGCGCTGGAAA
CAGTACAGCGCCTGCTGCCTGTACTGTGCCAGGATCATGGACTGACCCCAGACCAGGTAGTCGCAATCGC
GTCAAACGGAGGGGGAAAGCAAGCCCTGGAAACCGTGCAAAGGTTGTTGCCGGTCCTTTGTCAAGACCAC
GGCCTTACACCGGAGCAAGTCGTGGCCATTGCAAGCAATGGGGGTGGCAAACAGGCTCTTGAGACGGTTC
AGAGACTTCTCCCAGTTCTCTGTCAAGCCCACGGGCTGACTCCCGATCAAGTTGTAGCGATTGCGTCCAA
CGGTGGAGGGAAACAAGCATTGGAGACTGTCCAACGGCTCCTTCCCGTGTTGTGTCAAGCCCACGGTTTG
ACGCCTGCACAAGTGGTCGCCATCGCCTCCAATATTGGCGGTAAGCAGGCGCTGGAAACAGTACAGCGCC
TGCTGCCTGTACTGTGCCAGGATCATGGACTGACCCCAGACCAGGTAGTCGCAATCGCGTCGAACATTGG
GGGAAAGCAAGCCCTGGAAACCGTGCAAAGGTTGTTGCCGGTCCTTTGTCAAGACCACGGCCTTACACCG
GAGCAAGTCGTGGCCATTGCAAGCAACATCGGTGGCAAACAGGCTCTTGAGACGGTTCAGAGACTTCTCC
CAGTTCTCTGTCAAGCCCACGGGCTGACTCCCGATCAAGTTGTAGCGATTGCGTCCAACGGTGGAGGGAA
ACAAGCATTGGAGACTGTCCAACGGCTCCTTCCCGTGTTGTGTCAAGCCCACGGTTTGACGCCTGCACAA
GTGGTCGCCATCGCCTCCAATATTGGCGGTAAGCAGGCGCTGGAAACAGTACAGCGCCTGCTGCCTGTAC
TGTGCCAGGATCATGGACTGACCCCAGACCAGGTAGTCGCAATCGCGTCAAACGGAGGGGGAAAGCAAGC
CCTGGAAACCGTGCAAAGGTTGTTGCCGGTCCTTTGTCAAGACCACGGCCTTACACCGGAGCAAGTCGTG
GCCATTGCAAATAATAACGGTGGCAAACAGGCTCTTGAGACGGTTCAGAGACTTCTCCCAGTTCTCTGTC
AAGCCCACGGGCTGACTCCCGATCAAGTTGTAGCGATTGCGAATAACAATGGAGGGAAACAAGCATTGGA
GACTGTCCAACGGCTCCTTCCCGTGTTGTGTCAAGCCCACGGTTTGACGCCTGCACAAGTGGTCGCCATC
GCCTCCAATATTGGCGGTAAGCAGGCGCTGGAAACAGTACAGCGCCTGCTGCCTGTACTGTGCCAGGATC
ATGGACTGACACCCGAACAGGTGGTCGCCATTGCTAATAATAACGGAGGACGGCCAGCCTTGGAGTCCAT
CGTAGCCCAATTGTCCAGGCCCGATCCCGCGTTGGCTGCGTTAACGAATGACCATCTGGTGGCGTTGGCA
TGTCTTGGTGGACGACCCGCGCTCGATGCAGTCAAAAAGGGTCTGCCTCATGCTCCCGCATTGATCAAAA
GAACCAACCGGCGGATTCCCGAGAGAACTTCCCATCGAGTCGCGGGATCC
