>Addgene plasmid #42689 | TAL3226 | addgene partial sequence | sequence record 64566 | JDS-TALEN-F 5'-TAGGGGTCGGTAAACAGTGG-3'
GTGGCGGGTGAGCTTAGGGGGCCTCCGCTCCAGCTCGACACCGGGCAGCTGCTGAAGATCGCGAAGAGAG
GGGGAGTAACAGCGGTAGAGGCAGTGCACGCCTGGCGCAATGCGCTCACCGGGGCCCCCTTGAACCTGAC
CCCAGACCAGGTAGTCGCAATCGCGAACAATAATGGGGGAAAGCAAGCCCTGGAAACCGTGCAAAGGTTG
TTGCCGGTCCTTTGTCAAGACCACGGCCTTACACCGGAGCAAGTCGTGGCCATTGCAAGCAACATCGGTG
GCAAACAGGCTCTTGAGACGGTTCAGAGACTTCTCCCAGTTCTCTGTCAAGCCCACGGGCTGACTCCCGA
TCAAGTTGTAGCGATTGCGTCGAACATTGGAGGGAAACAAGCATTGGAGACTGTCCAACGGCTCCTTCCC
GTGTTGTGTCAAGCCCACGGTTTGACGCCTGCACAAGTGGTCGCCATCGCCAACAACAACGGCGGTAAGC
AGGCGCTGGAAACAGTACAGCGCCTGCTGCCTGTACTGTGCCAGGATCATGGACTGACCCCAGACCAGGT
AGTCGCAATCGCGTCAAACGGAGGGGGAAAGCAAGCCCTGGAAACCGTGCAAAGGTTGTTGCCGGTCCTT
TGTCAAGACCACGGCCTTACACCGGAGCAAGTCGTGGCCATTGCAAGCAATGGGGGTGGCAAACAGGCTC
TTGAGACGGTTCAGAGACTTCTCCCAGTTCTCTGTCAAGCCCACGGGCTGACTCCCGATCAAGTTGTAGC
GATTGCGTCCAACGGTGGAGGGAAACAAGCATTGGAGACTGTCCAACGG
